Addgene plasmid #29552: pCDF1-ADAMTS18 Wt
Depositing lab: Yardena Samuels. Depositing organization: National Human Genome Research Institute (NHGRI). Publication: Mutational and functional analysis reveals ADAMTS18 metalloproteinase as a novel driver in melanoma. Wei X, Prickett TD, Viloria CG, Molinolo A, Lin JC, Cardenas-Navia I, Cruz P, Rosenberg SA, Davies MA, Gershenwald JE, Lopez-Otin C, Samuels Y. Mol Cancer Res. 2010 Nov . 8(11):1513-25. 10.1158/1541-7786.MCR-10-0262 PubMed 21047771.
Backbone
  Vector backbone: pCDF1-EF1-MCS2-Puromycin
  Backbone manufacturer: Systems Biosciences Inc
  Backbone size w/o insert (bp): 5500
  Vector type: Mammalian Expression, Lentiviral
  Selectable markers: Puromycin
Growth in bacteria
  Bacterial resistance: Ampicillin, 100 μg/mL
  Growth temperature: 37°C
  Growth strain: Stbl3
  Copy number: Low Copy
Gene/Insert
  Gene/Insert name: ADAMTS18
  Species: H. sapiens (human)
  Insert size (bp): 3640
  Mutation: Wild type
  GenBank ID: NP_955387
  Entrez Gene: ADAMTS18 (a.k.a. ADAMTS21, KNO2)
  Tag / fusion protein: FLAG (C terminal on insert)
  Cloning method: Restriction Enzyme; 5′ cloning site XbaI (not destroyed); 3′ cloning site NotI (not destroyed)
  Sequencing primers: 5′ N/A; 3′ N/A
Terms and licenses: Academic/Nonprofit Terms; Industry Terms: Not Available to Industry
How to cite: pCDF1-ADAMTS18 Wt was a gift from Yardena Samuels (Addgene plasmid # 29552 ; http://n2t.net/addgene:29552 ; RRID:Addgene_29552)
