[The description below was written by a language model from this plasmid's Addgene catalogue record.]
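Description:
pCDF1-ADAMTS18 Wt is a lentiviral mammalian expression plasmid built on the commercial pCDF1-EF1-MCS2-Puromycin backbone (about 5.5 kb without insert). It is propagated in bacteria as a low-copy plasmid under ampicillin selection, in a recombination-deficient strain of the kind commonly used to keep the repeated long terminal repeat sequences of lentiviral vectors stable. Puromycin is the selectable marker for mammalian cells, so transduced or transfected populations can be enriched for stable integrants. The backbone name indicates an EF1 promoter element and a multiple cloning site, but the record provides no feature table. The promoter driving the insert, the arrangement of the puromycin cassette, and the viral elements present are therefore not explicitly documented here.

The payload is the wild-type human ADAMTS18 coding sequence (also known as ADAMTS21 or KNO2), an insert of roughly 3.6 kb encoding a secreted metalloproteinase of the ADAMTS family. It was cloned between XbaI and NotI sites, both of which remain intact, and carries a C-terminal FLAG tag that allows detection or immunoprecipitation of the expressed protein with anti-FLAG antibodies.

The associated publication concerns mutational and functional analysis of ADAMTS18 as a candidate driver in melanoma. In that context, this construct most plausibly serves as the wild-type reference, used to generate puromycin-selected cells stably expressing tagged ADAMTS18 for comparison with mutant versions in functional assays.
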