>Addgene plasmid #29552 | pCDF1-ADAMTS18 Wt | addgene partial sequence | sequence record 34973 | 29552 with WPRE-R
TATCTTTACAATTTTGTAATCCAGAGGTTGATTGTCGACTCAGGCACCGGGCTTGCGGGTCATGCACCAG
GTGCGCGGTCCTTCGGGCACCTCGACGTCGGCGGTGACGGTGAAGCCGAGCCGCTCGTAGAAGGGGAGGT
TGCGGGGCGCGGAGGTCTCCAGGAAGGCGGGCACCCCGGCGCGCTCGGCCGCCTCCACTCCGGGGAGCAC
GACGGCGCTGCCCAGACCCTTGCCCTGGTGGTCGGGCGAGACGCCGACGGTGGCCAGGAACCACGCGGGC
TCCTTGGGCCGGTGCGGCGCCAGGAGGCCTTCCATCTGTTGCTGCGCGGCCAGCCGGGAACCGCTCAACT
CGGCCATGCGCGGGCCGATCTCGGCGAACACCGCCCCCGCTTCGACGCTCTCCGGCGTGGTCCAGACCGC
CACCGCGGCGCCGTCGTCCGCGACCCACACCTTGCCGATGTCGAGCCCGACGCGCGTGAGGAAGAGTTCT
TGCAGCTCGGTGACCCGCTCGATGTGGCGGTCCGGATCGACGGTGTGGCGCGTGGCGGGGTAGTCGGCGA
ACGCGGCGGCGAGGGTGCGTACGGCCCTGGGGACGTCGTCGCGGGTGGCGAGGCGCACCGTGGGCTTGTA
CTCGGTCATCTAGCGTAGGCGCCGGTCACAGCTTGGATCTGTAACGGCGCAGAACAGAAAAACGAAACAA
AGACGTAGAGTTGAGCAAGCAGGGTCAGGCAAAGCGTGGAGAGCCGGCTGAGTCTAGGTAGGCTCCAAGG
GAGC
