>Addgene plasmid #29552 | pCDF1-ADAMTS18 Wt | addgene partial sequence | sequence record 35784 | pCDF1puro-R 5'-cacggcgactactgcactta-3'
GCGGAGCCAGTACACGACATCACTTTCCCAGTTTACCCCGCGCCACCTTCTCTAGGCACCCGTTCAATTG
CCGACCCCTCCCCCCAACTTCTCGGGGACTGTGGGCGATGTGCGCTCTGCCCACTGACGGGCACCGGAGC
GATCGCAGATCCTTCGCGGCCGCCTACTTATCGTCGTCATCCTTGTAATCGATCTTCCTTGTGCATGACT
TGCAGCATTGTTTTCCGTAAAACTTGTGGTTGCAGACACCATGCTGAGGAACTAGGTGACACCAGTTGAA
GAAATCTACGCAGGATGGATCCTCTCTCTTTTCAGGAGCTGGACAGAAGTTTGTATTACAGGCTCGTAGC
ACCGGAGGTTTCTGATGGAGCAGACAACTTGAGGAAGGCCGGCCTTGCTGAACACAGTGGACTGACCGGG
TCTGGACCCCTCCCCCACAGGTGACTGTGCACTGCTGCCACGGCAATGAATACCATCCAGCTACCATGTT
GTACACTGGATGGGCTGGGCAAGCCCGTCGGTTGCAGGTCTCTTCCAAGTCCAGATTTGGTTTCTTAATA
TTACGGCATCTTCGCTCTGGGAAAGTTATCAGCTTTCCCTGGAAGCCCTTCTCGCTGCACTTCATCTCCC
TCTTCCTCACACCCAAACCACAGGTTGCAGAACACTCGCTCCACGAAGAAGCGACCCACTGTAGCCGGCT
GTTCTTGGGGCATCGTCCAAGCACACAGCCCTCCTGCAGCTCNNTCTGGGGAGACTGGTACACTGGCTCT
CGGGGANGGTTTCTGCGGCAGAGCCCTTGCAGAGGAGTTCACGCTTCCTCACCCCTCGTCCACAGGTCTT
GGNACACTGAGACCAGGGTCCAAGGCTCCATTGTGGAGGGCAGGCATGGCTGTTG
